>Addgene plasmid #176922 | pcDNA3.1(+)_Granulin 3+linker4 | addgene full sequence | sequence record 347167 | Addgene NGS Result
GACGGATCGGGAGATCTCCCGATCCCCTATGGTGCACTCTCAGTACAATCTGCTCTGATGCCGCATAGTT
AAGCCAGTATCTGCTCCCTGCTTGTGTGTTGGAGGTCGCTGAGTAGTGCGCGAGCAAAATTTAAGCTACA
ACAAGGCAAGGCTTGACCGACAATTGCATGAAGAATCTGCTTAGGGTTAGGCGTTTTGCGCTGCTTCGCG
ATGTACGGGCCAGATATACGCGTTGACATTGATTATTGACTAGTTATTAATAGTAATCAATTACGGGGTC
ATTAGTTCATAGCCCATATATGGAGTTCCGCGTTACATAACTTACGGTAAATGGCCCGCCTGGCTGACCG
CCCAACGACCCCCGCCCATTGACGTCAATAATGACGTATGTTCCCATAGTAACGCCAATAGGGACTTTCC
ATTGACGTCAATGGGTGGAGTATTTACGGTAAACTGCCCACTTGGCAGTACATCAAGTGTATCATATGCC
AAGTACGCCCCCTATTGACGTCAATGACGGTAAATGGCCCGCCTGGCATTATGCCCAGTACATGACCTTA
TGGGACTTTCCTACTTGGCAGTACATCTACGTATTAGTCATCGCTATTACCATGGTGATGCGGTTTTGGC
AGTACATCAATGGGCGTGGATAGCGGTTTGACTCACGGGGATTTCCAAGTCTCCACCCCATTGACGTCAA
TGGGAGTTTGTTTTGGCACCAAAATCAACGGGACTTTCCAAAATGTCGTAACAACTCCGCCCCATTGACG
CAAATGGGCGGTAGGCGTGTACGGTGGGAGGTCTATATAAGCAGAGCTCTCTGGCTAACTAGAGAACCCA
CTGCTTACTGGCTTATCGAAATTAATACGACTCACTATAGGGAGACCCAAGCTGGCTAGCGTTTAAACTT
AAGCTTGCCACCATGTGGACACTGGTGTCCTGGGTCGCCCTGACTGCTGGACTGGTGGCAGGAAGCGCCT
GGTCCCACCCTCAGTTCGAGAAGGGAGGAGGAAGCGGAGGAGGATCTGGAGGAAGTGCTTGGTCACATCC
ACAGTTTGAAAAAGGCGCATCAGACTACAAGGACGATGACGATAAAAGCGTCATGTGCCCAGACGCCCGG
TCTAGATGTCCCGATGGGAGTACCTGCTGTGAGCTGCCCTCCGGAAAGTATGGCTGCTGTCCCATGCCTA
ACGCCACCTGCTGTTCTGACCACCTGCATTGCTGTCCTCAGGACACAGTGTGCGATCTGATCCAGAGCAA
GTGTCTGTCCAAAGAAAATGCCACCACAGATCTGCTGACTAAACTGCCCGCTCACACCGTCGGCTGACTC
GAGTCTAGAGGGCCCGTTTAAACCCGCTGATCAGCCTCGACTGTGCCTTCTAGTTGCCAGCCATCTGTTG
TTTGCCCCTCCCCCGTGCCTTCCTTGACCCTGGAAGGTGCCACTCCCACTGTCCTTTCCTAATAAAATGA
GGAAATTGCATCGCATTGTCTGAGTAGGTGTCATTCTATTCTGGGGGGTGGGGTGGGGCAGGACAGCAAG
GGGGAGGATTGGGAAGACAATAGCAGGCATGCTGGGGATGCGGTGGGCTCTATGGCTTCTGAGGCGGAAA
GAACCAGCTGGGGCTCTAGGGGGTATCCCC
[124 nt withheld, positions 1641-1764]
C
[91 nt withheld, positions 1766-1856]
A
[49 nt withheld, positions 1858-1906]
CCTTTGACGTTGGAGTCCACGTTCTTT
[37 nt withheld, positions 1934-1970]
ACCCTATCTCGGTCTATTCTTTTGATTTATAAGGGATTTTGCCGATTTCGGCCTATTGGTTAAAAAATGA
GCTGATTTAACAAAAATTTAACGCGAATTAATTCTGTGGAATGTGTGTCAGTTAGGGTGTGGAAAGTCCC
CAGGCTCCCCAGCAGGCAGAAGTATGCAAAGCATGCATCTCAATTAGTCAGCAACCAGGTGTGGAAAGTC
CCCAGGCTCCCCAGCAGGCAGAAGTATGCAAAGCATGCATCTCAATTAGTCAGCAACCATAGTCCCGCCC
CTAACTCCGCCCATCCCGCCCCTAACTCCGCCCAGTTCCGCCCATTCTCCGCCCCATGGCTGACTAATTT
TTTTTATTTATGCAGAGGCCGAGGCCGCCTCTGCCTCTGAGCTATTCCAGAAGTAGTGAGGAGGCTTTTT
TGGAGGCCTAGGCTTTTGCAAAAAGCTCCCGGGAGCTTGTATATCCATTTTCGGATCTGATCAAGAGACA
GGATGAGGATCGTTTCGCATGATTGAACAAGATGGATTGCACGCAGGTTCTCCGGCCGCTTGGGTGGAGA
GGCTATTCGGCTATGACTGGGCACAACAGACAATCGGCTGCTCTGATGCCGCCGTGTTCCGGCTGTCAGC
GCAGGGGCGCCCGGTTCTTTTTGTCAAGACCGACCTGTCCGGTGCCCTGAATGAACTGCAGGACGAGGCA
GCGCGGCTATCGTGGCTGGCCACGACGGGCGTTCCTTGCGCAGCTGTGCTCGACGTTGTCACTGAAGCGG
GAAGGGACTGGCTGCTATTGGGCGAAGTGCCGGGGCAGGATCTCCTGTCATCTCACCTTGCTCCTGCCGA
GAAAGTATCCATCATGGCTGATGCAATGCGGCGGCTGCATACGCTTGATCCGGCTACCTGCCCATTCGAC
CACCAAGCGAAACATCGCATCGAGCGAGCACGTACTCGGATGGAAGCCGGTCTTGTCGATCAGGATGATC
TGGACGAAGAGCATCAGGGGCTCGCGCCAGCCGAACTGTTCGCCAGGCTCAAGGCGCGCATGCCCGACGG
CGAGGATCTCGTCGTGACCCATGGCGATGCCTGCTTGCCGAATATCATGGTGGAAAATGGCCGCTTTTCT
GGATTCATCGACTGTGGCCGGCTGGGTGTGGCGGACCGCTATCAGGACATAGCGTTGGCTACCCGTGATA
TTGCTGAAGAGCTTGGCGGCGAATGGGCTGACCGCTTCCTCGTGCTTTACGGTATCGCCGCTCCCGATTC
GCAGCGCATCGCCTTCTATCGCCTTCTTGACGAGTTCTTCTGAGCGGGACTCTGGGGTTCGAAATGACCG
ACCAAGCGACGCCCAACCTGCCATCACGAGATTTCGATTCCACCGCCGCCTTCTATGAAAGGTTGGGCTT
CGGAATCGTTTTCCGGGACGCCGGCTGGATGATCCTCCAGCGCGGGGATCTCATGCTGGAGTTCTTCGCC
CACCCCAACTTGTTTATTGCAGCTTATAATGGTTACAAATAAAGCAATAGCATCACAAATTTCACAAATA
AAGCATTTTTTTCACTGCATTCTAGTTGTGGTTTGTCCAAACTCATCAATGTATCTTATCATGTCTGTAT
ACCGTCGACCTCTAGCTAGAGCTTGGCGTAATCATGGTCATAGCTGTTTCCTGTGTGAAATTGTTATCCG
CTCACAATTCCACACAACATACGAGCCGGAAGCATAAAGTGTAAAGCCTGGGGTGCCTAATGAGTGAGCT
AACTCACATTAATTGCGTTGCGCTCACTGCCCGCTTTCCAGTCGGGAAACCTGTCGTGCCAGCTGCATTA
ATGAATCGGCCAACGCGCGGGGAGAGGCGGTTTGCGTATTGGGCGCTCTTCCGCTTCCTCGCTCACTGAC
TCGCTGCGCTCGGTCGTTCGGCTGCGGCGAGCGGTATCAGCTCACTCAAAGGCGGTAATACGGTTATCCA
CAGAATCAGGGGATAACGCAGGAAAGAACATGTGAGCAAAAGGCCAGCAAAAGGCCAGGAACCGTAAAAA
GGCCGCGTTGCTGGCGTTTTTCCATAGGCTCCGCCCCCCTGACGAGCATCACAAAAATCGACGCTCAAGT
CAGAGGTGGCGAAACCCGACAGGACTATAAAGATACCAGGCGTTTCCCCCTGGAAGCTCCCTCGTGCGCT
CTCCTGTTCCGACCCTGCCGCTTACCGGATACCTGTCCGCCTTTCTCCCTTCGGGAAGCGTGGCGCTTTC
TCATAGCTCACGCTGTAGGTATCTCAGTTCGGTGTAGGTCGTTCGCTCCAAGCTGGGCTGTGTGCACGAA
CCCCCCGTTCAGCCCGACCGCTGCGCCTTATCCGGTAACTATCGTCTTGAGTCCAACCCGGTAAGACACG
ACTTATCGCCACTGGCAGCAGCCACTGGTAACAGGATTAGCAGAGCGAGGTATGTAGGCGGTGCTACAGA
GTTCTTGAAGTGGTGGCCTAACTACGGCTACACTAGAAGAACAGTATTTGGTATCTGCGCTCTGCTGAAG
CCAGTTACCTTCGGAAAAAGAGTTGGTAGCTCTTGATCCGGCAAACAAACCACCGCTGGTAGCGGTGGTT
TTTTTGTTTGCAAGCAGCAGATTACGCGCAGAAAAAAAGGATCTCAAGAAGATCCTTTGATCTTTTCTAC
GGGGTCTGACGCTCAGTGGAACGAAAACTCACGTTAAGGGATTTTGGTCATGAGATTATCAAAAAGGATC
TTCACCTAGATCCTTTTAAATTAAAAATGAAGTTTTAAATCAATCTAAAGTATATATGAGTAAACTTGGT
CTGACAGTTACCAATGCTTAATCAGTGAGGCACCTATCTCAGCGATCTGTCTATTTCGTTCATCCATAGT
TGCCTGACTCCCCGTCGTGTAGATAACTACGATACGGGAGGGCTTACCATCTGGCCCCAGTGCTGCAATG
ATACCGCGAGACCCACGCTCACCGGCTCCAGATTTATCAGCAATAAACCAGCCAGCCGGAAGGGCCGAGC
GCAGAAGTGGTCCTGCAACTTTATCCGCCTCCATCCAGTCTATTAATTGTTGCCGGGAAGCTAGAGTAAG
TAGTTCGCCAGTTAATAGTTTGCGCAACGTTGTTGCCATTGCTACAGGCATCGTGGTGTCACGCTCGTCG
TTTGGTATGGCTTCATTCAGCTCCGGTTCCCAACGATCAAGGCGAGTTACATGATCCCCCATGTTGTGCA
AAAAAGCGGTTAGCTCCTTCGGTCCTCCGATCGTTGTCAGAAGTAAGTTGGCCGCAGTGTTATCACTCAT
GGTTATGGCAGCACTGCATAATTCTCTTACTGTCATGCCATCCGTAAGATGCTTTTCTGTGACTGGTGAG
TACTCAACCAAGTCATTCTGAGAATAGTGTATGCGGCGACCGAGTTGCTCTTGCCCGGCGTCAATACGGG
ATAATACCGCGCCACATAGCAGAACTTTAAAAGTGCTCATCATTGGAAAACGTTCTTCGGGGCGAAAACT
CTCAAGGATCTTACCGCTGTTGAGATCCAGTTCGATGTAACCCACTCGTGCACCCAACTGATCTTCAGCA
TCTTTTACTTTCACCAGCGTTTCTGGGTGAGCAAAAACAGGAAGGCAAAATGCCGCAAAAAAGGGAATAA
GGGCGACACGGAAATGTTGAATACTCATACTCTTCCTTTTTCAATATTATTGAAGCATTTATCAGGGTTA
TTGTCTCATGAGCGGATACATATTTGAATGTATTTAGAAAAATAAACAAATAGGGGTTCCGCGCACATTT
CCCCGAAAAGTGCCACCTGACGTC
Features (pLannotate 1.2.2; 20 found; start..end, strand, type, name):
     28..80      -  misc_feature   bom (fragment): basis of mobility region from pBR322
    235..614     +  enhancer       CMV enhancer: human cytomegalovirus immediate early enhancer
    615..818     +  promoter       CMV promoter: human cytomegalovirus (CMV) immediate early promoter
    814..847     +  LTR            5' LTR (truncated) (fragment): truncated 5' long terminal repeat (LTR) from HIV-1
    863..881     +  promoter       T7 promoter: promoter for bacteriophage T7 RNA polymerase
   1097..1324    +  CDS            GRN (fragment): GRN_HUMAN - Experimental evidence at protein level: Swiss-Prot protein existence level 1. [Granulin-7]: Stabilizes CTSD through interaction with CTSD leading to maintain its aspartic-type peptidase activity. From Homo sapiens (Human).
   1371..1595    +  polyA_signal   bGH poly(A) signal: bovine growth hormone polyadenylation signal
   1599..1620    +  promoter       SV40 promoter (fragment): SV40 enhancer and early promoter
   1641..2069    +  rep_origin     f1 ori (sequence partly withheld): f1 bacteriophage origin of replication; arrow indicates direction of (+) strand synthesis
   2083..2412    +  promoter       SV40 promoter: SV40 enhancer and early promoter
   2479..3270    +  CDS            neo: KKA2_KLEPN - Also known as kan, nptII. Experimental evidence at protein level: Swiss-Prot protein existence level 1. Resistance to kanamycin, neomycin, paromomycin, ribostamycin, butirosin and gentamicin B. From Klebsiella pneumoniae.
   3294..3452    +  CDS            ble (fragment): BLE_KLEPN - Experimental evidence at protein level: Swiss-Prot protein existence level 1. Binding protein with a strong affinity to the bleomycin family of antibiotics. Binds to CL990; an antimitotic-antibiotic compound. From Klebsiella pneumoniae.
   3447..3568    +  polyA_signal   SV40 poly(A) signal: SV40 polyadenylation signal
   3641..3657    -  protein_bind   lac operator: The lac repressor binds to the lac operator to inhibit transcription in E. coli. This inhibition can be relieved by adding lactose or isopropyl-β-D-thiogalactopyranoside (IPTG). lac repressor encoded by lacI
   3665..3695    -  promoter       lac promoter: promoter for the E. coli lac operon
   3710..3731    -  protein_bind   CAP binding site: CAP binding activates transcription in the presence of cAMP. E. coli catabolite activator protein
   3744..3836    -  CDS            lacI (fragment): lac repressor; lacI; The lac repressor binds to the lac operator to inhibit transcription in E. coli. This inhibition can be relieved by adding lactose or isopropyl-β-D-thiogalactopyranoside (IPTG).
   4019..4607    -  rep_origin     ori: high-copy-number ColE1/pMB1/pBR322/pUC origin of replication
   4778..5638    -  CDS            AmpR: β-lactamase; bla; confers resistance to ampicillin, carbenicillin, and related antibiotics
   5639..5743    -  promoter       AmpR promoter: bla
