[The description below was written by a language model from this plasmid's Addgene catalogue record and pLannotate feature annotations shown in this document.]
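Description:
pcDNA3.1(+)_Granulin 3+linker4 is a 5,774 bp mammalian expression plasmid built on the pcDNA3.1(+) backbone and designed to produce a single granulin domain of human progranulin (GRN), granulin 3 together with the adjoining linker 4 region, in cultured mammalian cells. It is maintained in E. coli as a high-copy plasmid through a ColE1/pUC-type origin and selected with ampicillin via the β-lactamase gene and its native promoter. An f1 origin is also present, along with short backbone remnants (lac promoter/operator, fragments of lacI, bom and ble) that play no role in expression. A short annotation called as a truncated HIV-1 LTR next to the CMV promoter is most likely a similarity hit, not a functional viral element.

The insert lies downstream of the human cytomegalovirus immediate-early enhancer and promoter and is terminated by the bovine growth hormone polyadenylation signal. A T7 promoter between the CMV promoter and the insert allows in vitro transcription or serves as a sequencing primer site. The annotated GRN fragment covers only about 230 bp. According to the catalogue entry, the upstream part of the open reading frame encodes a signal peptide followed by Twin-Strep and FLAG tags, which the automated annotation did not call. The signal peptide should route the protein into the secretory pathway, and the tags then sit at the N terminus of the granulin for affinity purification and immunodetection. A separate SV40 early promoter drives the neomycin phosphotransferase gene with an SV40 poly(A) signal, permitting G418 selection of stable lines. The associated publication concerns the proteolytic processing of progranulin into stable lysosomal granulins in frontotemporal dementia, which suggests the construct is used to express a defined, tagged granulin for such studies.
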