Addgene plasmid #176922: pcDNA3.1(+)_Granulin 3+linker4
Purpose: express Granulin 3 with linker 4 in mammalian cells
Depositing lab: Thomas Kukar. Depositing organization: Emory University. Publication: Intracellular Proteolysis of Progranulin Generates Stable, Lysosomal Granulins that Are Haploinsufficient in Patients with Frontotemporal Dementia Caused by GRN Mutations. Holler CJ, Taylor G, Deng Q, Kukar T. eNeuro. 2017 Aug 18;4(4). pii: eN-NWR-0100-17. doi: 10.1523/ENEURO.0100-17.2017. eCollection 2017 Jul-Aug. PubMed 28828399.
Backbone
  Vector backbone: pcDNA3.1(+)
  Vector type: Mammalian Expression
  Selectable markers: Neomycin (select with G418)
Growth in bacteria
  Bacterial resistance: Ampicillin, 100 μg/mL
  Growth temperature: 37°C
  Growth strain: DH5alpha
  Copy number: High Copy
Gene/Insert
  Gene/Insert name: Granulin 3+linker4 (alt name: GRN)
  Species: H. sapiens (human)
  Entrez Gene: GRN (a.k.a. CLN11, FTD2, GEP, GP88, PCDGF, PEPI, PGRN)
  Tag / fusion protein: Twin-Strep and FLAG tags encoded after Signal Peptide (N terminal on insert)
Terms and licenses: Academic/Nonprofit Terms; Industry Terms: Not Available to Industry
How to cite: pcDNA3.1(+)_Granulin 3+linker4 was a gift from Thomas Kukar (Addgene plasmid # 176922 ; http://n2t.net/addgene:176922 ; RRID:Addgene_176922)
